Addgene plasmid #158871: JGI_018387
Purpose: Rare earth element alcohol dehydrogenases
Depositing lab: Joint Genome Institute. Publication: Rare earth element alcohol dehydrogenases widely occur among globally distributed, numerically abundant and environmentally important microbes. Huang J, Yu Z, Groom J, Cheng JF, Tarver A, Yoshikuni Y, Chistoserdova L. ISME J. 2019 Aug;13(8):2005-2017. doi: 10.1038/s41396-019-0414-z. Epub 2019 Apr 5. PubMed 30952993.
Backbone
  Vector backbone: pCM80_PxoxF
  Vector type: Synthetic Biology
Growth in bacteria
  Bacterial resistance: Tetracycline, 10 μg/mL
  Growth temperature: 37°C
  Growth strain: Top10
  Copy number: Low Copy
Gene/Insert
  Gene/Insert name: Methyloceanibacter_5 (alt name: Batch190_p098)
  Species: Synthetic
  Cloning method: Gibson Cloning
Terms and licenses: Academic/Nonprofit Terms; Industry Terms: Not Available to Industry
Depositor comments: pCM80_PxoxF vector with Methyloceanibacter_5 insert, JGI ICE Registry: https://registry.jgi.doe.gov/entry/18387
How to cite: JGI_018387 was a gift from Joint Genome Institute (Addgene plasmid # 158871 ; http://n2t.net/addgene:158871 ; RRID:Addgene_158871)
