[The description below was written by a language model from this plasmid's Addgene catalogue record and pLannotate feature annotations shown in this document.]
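Description:
JGI_018387 is a broad-host-range bacterial expression plasmid of 9,576 nt built on the pCM80_PxoxF backbone and catalogued as a synthetic biology vector. Its replication and transfer functions are those of an IncP-type plasmid: oriV with the trans-acting replication protein trfA, plus oriT and traJ (with a traI fragment), which allow conjugal mobilisation into non-E. coli hosts when transfer functions are supplied in trans. A ColE1/pMB1-type origin is also annotated for propagation in E. coli, although the record lists the plasmid as low copy. Selection is by tetracycline, through the tetA efflux gene, with tetR sequences annotated as fragments alongside it. Short remnants of bla, lacI, rop and bom are also detected and appear to be non-functional leftovers of the vector's construction history.

The insert, Methyloceanibacter_5, is a synthetic gene introduced by Gibson cloning. It is one of a series of candidate rare earth element-dependent alcohol dehydrogenases. The coding sequence itself is not annotated in the feature table. It presumably occupies the unannotated stretch between a phage T7 gene 10 ribosome binding site and a C-terminal polyhistidine tag, which would allow affinity purification or detection of the protein. The backbone name suggests expression from an xoxF promoter, but no such promoter is annotated. The only promoter called is the lac promoter with its CAP site and operator, located upstream of the insert across the sequence origin. A pUC-type multiple cloning site and a lacZα fragment follow the insert. The record supports use of the plasmid for expressing and functionally testing this putative dehydrogenase, but it does not name the expression host.
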