Features (pLannotate 1.2.2; 20 found; start..end, strand, type, name):
    325..347     +  RBS            RBS: efficient ribosome binding site from bacteriophage T7 gene 10 (Olins and Rangwala, 1989)
   2304..2323    +  CDS            7xHis (fragment): 6xHis affinity tag
   2350..2406    -  misc_feature   MCS: pUC18/19 multiple cloning site
   2403..2560    +  CDS            lacZα (fragment): LacZα fragment of β-galactosidase; lacZ fragment
   2566..2665    -  misc_feature   bom (fragment): basis of mobility region from pBR322
   2767..2802    -  CDS            rop (fragment): Rop protein, which maintains plasmids at low copy number; rop
   2867..3509    -  CDS            TetR (fragment): tetracycline resistance regulatory protein; tetR
   3615..4814    +  CDS            TcR: tetracycline efflux protein; tetA; confers resistance to tetracycline
   4873..5025    -  CDS            tetR (fragment): TETR1_ECOLX - Experimental evidence at protein level: Swiss-Prot protein existence level 1. TetR is the repressor of the tetracycline resistance element; its N-terminal region forms a helix-turn-helix structure and binds DNA. Binding of tetracycline to TetR reduces the repressor affinity for the tetracycline resistance gene (tetA) promoter operator sites. From Escherichia coli.
   5045..6193    -  CDS            trfA: trans-acting replication protein that binds to and activates oriV
   6323..6427    -  CDS            traI (fragment): TRAI6_ECOLX - Experimental evidence at protein level: Swiss-Prot protein existence level 1. The initiation process of transfer DNA synthesis requires the interaction of at least three plasmid-specific components (TraH, I, and J) at the transfer origin resulting in the assembly of a specialised nucleoprotein complex - the relaxosome. Site- and strand-specific cleavage at the transfer origin is dependent on TraI and TraJ. From Escherichia coli.
   6465..6836    -  CDS            traJ: oriT-recognizing protein; traJ
   6869..6978    -  oriT           oriT: incP origin of transfer
   7131..7762    +  rep_origin     oriV: incP origin of replication
   7840..8053    +  CDS            bla(M) (fragment): β-lactamase lacking the signal sequence; bla(M); allows cytosolic expression of β-lactamase
   8225..8813    +  rep_origin     ori: high-copy-number ColE1/pMB1/pBR322/pUC origin of replication
   8996..9088    +  CDS            lacI (fragment): lac repressor; lacI; The lac repressor binds to the lac operator to inhibit transcription in E. coli. This inhibition can be relieved by adding lactose or isopropyl-β-D-thiogalactopyranoside (IPTG).
   9101..9122    +  protein_bind   CAP binding site: CAP binding activates transcription in the presence of cAMP. E. coli catabolite activator protein
   9137..9167    +  promoter       lac promoter: promoter for the E. coli lac operon
   9175..9191    +  protein_bind   lac operator: The lac repressor binds to the lac operator to inhibit transcription in E. coli. This inhibition can be relieved by adding lactose or isopropyl-β-D-thiogalactopyranoside (IPTG). lac repressor encoded by lacI
>Addgene plasmid #158871 | JGI_018387 | addgene full sequence | sequence record 317442 | Addgene NGS Result
GCAACGCAAAATGCTGAATTTAGCAGGCAAGTTTCCTGATAAAGGGCCCTGTGAGTGCGACATTCGACGC
GCGAAAGCGAGTTGACGGCGCCCGAAATTTTCTTAGAGTTCGTTCAAGCTTCGGTTTCGGGGAGCCGCTA
AGGGATGCGGACCCAGCCGGGTAAGTCGCCGGGAACTATGGAATAATCCTAATTTCTGTGCGGCAGGCGC
GAGCTGCCGGAGCGAATATCATCCCTGTCGCAAACAGCAGGTCAATCAACGGTGGGTAGCGGGCTGCTAT
CCAGCGGCGGATAAGACTTGTCGGAGGAATCCTCTAGAAATAATTTTGTTTAACTTTAAGAAGGAGATAT
ACCATGAAGTTCGAGAAGCTGGGCTTGGGTATCGGTCTCACGGCCGCGCTGCTCCTCGCCCCGGTGTCCG
TGATGGCGGACCAGTCCGCGTCCGCCGAAATCGACGAGCGCGCCAAGGACCCCGACCTGTGGCCGGCCCC
CGGCCGCGATAACCAGCTCACGCGGCACTCCCCGCTCAAGGACATCAACACCGAAAACGTGGGCAAGCTG
GGCATGATCTGGGCCCAGTCCATGAACTCGCTCCGCGGCCAAGAGGGGCAGCCCATCGTGATCAAGCTCG
AGGATGGAACCCCGATGATGTACTTCGTCTCGGGCTGCCCGTCGATGCCCCTGTGCAATGTCGTGCAAGC
CCTGGATCTGACAGACCCCGATAACCCGAAGCAGATCTGGAACTACGTCAAGAAGACGGACCGGGACGAG
TCCGCCATTCCGCGCGCCTGCTGCGACACCGTGAACCGCGGCCTGAATTACGCTAAGGGTAAGGTGGTCT
TCCACACCCTCGACGGCTTCGTGATCGCGCTGGACGGCAAGACCGGCAAGGAAATCTGGACCGTGAAGCA
CGCCTACCCCGAGCACGGCGAGACCCACACGGGCCCGACCATGATCGCCGAGAACCTCGTCCTCGCAGGC
TTCGGCGGTGACGAATTCGCCGCACGCGGCCGCATCACGGCCTACAACATCGAGGACGGCAGCGAAGTGT
GGTCCTGCCATAGCACCGGCTCGGATAAGGATGTGTGCCTCACCGCCGACACCAACAAGGCCAACCCCCA
TTACGGCTCGTACGGCAAGGACCTCGGCGTCGTGACCTACCCGAAGGACGAGTGGAAGATCGGCGGCGGT
TCCCCGTGGGCCTGGTTCTCTTACGATCCGGAGCTCAAGATGATCTACTACTCCACCGGAAACCCAGGCC
ACTGGTCGCCGGGCCTGCGATGCGGACTGGAAGGCGAAGACCACACCCACGAGAAGTGCAACGAGTTCGA
CCCGGACTTGACCTCCGGCAAATTCGACAACAAGTGGTCCATGACGATCTTCGGGCGGAAGGTGGACACC
GGCGAGGCTGTCTTCGCCTACCAGATGACCCCCTTCGATCAGTGGGACTACGACGGAGTCAACGAGAACA
TCCTTGTCAACATGGAGGTCGACGGCAAGGACCGCAAAACCCTCGTCCACTTCGATCGCAATGGCTTCGC
GTACGTGTTGGACCGGGTGGACGGCACCTTGCTGCGCGCGAACAAGTTCGTCACGGTCGATTGGGCGGAG
AAGGTGGACCTCAAGACCGGCCGCCCTATCAAGGTCAAGGAGCACTCCCCCTTCGATATCGGCGTCAACA
CCTCCGCCTGCCCGTCCGCCATGGGCGGGAAGGACCAGCAGCCGTGCGCCATCGACCCGAAGGAAGGCAA
CATCGCGTACTGCCCCACGAACAATTGGTGCATGGAGGATGAGCCGCAGGAGCGCACCCACACCCAGCAG
GGCACCGTCTACGTGTTCGCCAACGTCTACATGTACCCGGAGAAGCCGGGCGTTACAGGCAAGTTCAAGA
AATTCGACGTCCTCACCGGAAAGACCCTGTGGGAGATCCCCGACCCGTATCCGAACTGGGGCGGTGCCGC
GGTGACCGACGGAGGCCTGGTGTTCTACGGCTCATTGGGCGGGGACTTCCGGGCGGTCGATAGGAAGACG
GGCAAGGTCCTGTGGAGCCGGAAGCTCGGCAGCGGGATCATCGGCAACCCGATCACCTACAAGATCGATG
GCAAGCAGTATGTGAGCGTCCATTCGGGCATCGGCGGCTGGATTGGCCTTCCTGTCACAGCCGGCCTCGA
TATGAGCGACAAGTTCGGCGCCATCGGCGCGACCGCCATGGCGAAGGCCACCGGCCTGTCGAATATCCCG
CAGGGTGGCACCGTCACCACGTTCCGCCTGCTTGACGCCGAAAACCTCTATTTTCAGGGACATCATCACC
ATCACCATCACCACTGACAGCTATGACCATGATTACGCCAAGCTTGCATGCCTGCAGGTCGACTCTAGAG
GATCCCCGGGTACCGAGCTCGAATTCACTGGCCGTCGTTTTACAACGTCGTGACTGGGAAAACCCTGGCG
TTACCCAACTTAATCGCCTTGCAGCACATCCCCCTTTCGCCAGCTGGCGTAATAGCGAAGAGGCCCGCAC
CGATCGCCCTTCCCAACAGTTGCGCAGCCTGAATGGCGAATGGCGCCTGATGCGGTATTTTCTCCTTACG
CATCTGTGCGGTATTTCACACCGCATATGGTGCACTCTCAGTACAATCTGCTCTGATGCCGCATAGTTAA
GCCAGCCCCGACACCCGCCAACACCCGCTGACGCGCCCTGACGGGCTTGTATGCTCCCGGCATCCGCTTA
CAGACAAGCTGTGACCGTCTCCGGGAGCTGCATGTGTCAGAGGTTTTCACCGTCATCACCGAAACGCGCG
AGACGAAAGGGCCTCGTGATACGCCTATTTTTATAGGTTAATGTCATGATAATAATGGTTTCTTAGCACC
CTTTCTCGGTCCTTCAACGTTCCTGACAACGAGCCTCCTTTTCGCCAATCCATCGACAATCACCGCGAGT
CCCTGCTCGAACGCTGCGTCCGGACCGGCTTCGTCGAAGGCGTCTATCGCGGCCCGCAACAGCGGCGAGA
GCGGAGCCTGTTCAACGGTGCCGCCGCGCTCGCCGGCATCGCTGTCGCCGGCCTGCTCCTCAAGCACGGC
CCCAACAGTGAAGTAGCTGATTGTCATCAGCGCATTGACGGCGTCCCCGGCCGAAAAACCCGCCTCGCAG
AGGAAGCGAAGCTGCGCGTCGGCCGTTTCCATCTGCGGTGCGCCCGGTCGCGTGCCGGCATGGATGCGCG
CGCCATCGCGGTAGGCGAGCAGCGCCTGCCTGAAGCTGCGGGCATTCCCGATCAGAAATGAGCGCCAGTC
GTCGTCGGCTCTCGGCACCGAATGCGTATGATTCTCCGCCAGCATGGCTTCGGCCAGTGCGTCGAGCAGC
GCCCGCTTGTTCCTGAAGTGCCAGTAAAGCGCCGGCTGCTGAACCCCCAACCGTTCCGCCAGTTTGCGTG
TCGTCAGACCGTCTACGCCGACCTCGTTCAACAGGTCCAGGGCGGCACGGATCACTGTATTCGGCTGCAA
CTTTGTCATGCTTGACACTTTATCACTGATAAACATAATATGTCCACCAACTTATCAGTGATAAAGAATC
CGCGCGTTCAATCGGACCAGCGGAGGCTGGTCCGGAGGCCAGACGTGAAACCCAACATACCCCTGATCGT
AATTCTGAGCACTGTCGCGCTCGACGCTGTCGGCATCGGCCTGATTATGCCGGTGCTGCCGGGCCTCCTG
CGCGATCTGGTTCACTCGAACGACGTCACCGCCCACTATGGCATTCTGCTGGCGCTGTATGCGTTGGTGC
AATTTGCCTGCGCACCTGTGCTGGGCGCGCTGTCGGATCGTTTCGGGCGGCGGCCAATCTTGCTCGTCTC
GCTGGCCGGCGCCACTGTCGACTACGCCATCATGGCGACAGCGCCTTTCCTTTGGGTTCTCTATATCGGG
CGGATCGTGGCCGGCATCACCGGGGCGACTGGGGCGGTAGCCGGCGCTTATATTGCCGATATCACTGATG
GCGATGAGCGCGCGCGGCACTTCGGCTTCATGAGCGCCTGTTTCGGGTTCGGGATGGTCGCGGGACCTGT
GCTCGGTGGGCTGATGGGCGGTTTCTCCCCCCACGCTCCGTTCTTCGCCGCGGCAGCCTTGAACGGCCTC
AATTTCCTGACGGGCTGTTTCCTTTTGCCGGAGTCGCACAAAGGCGAACGCCGGCCGTTACGCCGGGAGG
CTCTCAACCCGCTCGCTTCGTTCCGGTGGGCCCGGGGCATGACCGTCGTCGCCGCCCTGATGGCGGTCTT
CTTCATCATGCAACTTGTCGGACAGGTGCCGGCCGCGCTTTGGGTCATTTTCGGCGAGGATCGCTTTCAC
TGGGACGCGACCACGATCGGCATTTCGCTTGCCGCATTTGGCATTCTGCATTCACTCGCCCAGGCAATGA
TCACCGGCCCTGTAGCCGCCCGGCTCGGCGAAAGGCGGGCACTCATGCTCGGAATGATTGCCGACGGCAC
AGGCTACATCCTGCTTGCCTTCGCGACACGGGGATGGATGGCGTTCCCGATCATGGTCCTGCTTGCTTCG
GGTGGCATCGGAATGCCGGCGCTGCAAGCAATGTTGTCCAGGCAGGTGGATGAGGAACGTCAGGGGCAGC
TGCAAGGCTCACTGGCGGCGCTCACCAGCCTGACCTCGATCGTCGGACCCCTCCTCTTCACGGCGATCTA
TGCGGCTTCTATAACAACGTGGAACGGGTGGGCATGGATTGCAGGCGCTGCCCTCTACTTGCTCTGCCTG
CCGGCGCTGCGTCGCGGGCTTTGGAGCGGCGCAGGGCAACGAGCCGATCGCTGATCGTGGAAACGATAGG
CCTATGCCATGCGGGTCAAGGCGACTTCCGGCAAGCTATACGCGCCCTAGAATTGTCAATTTTAATCCTC
TGTTTATCGGCAGTTCGTAGAGCGCGCCGTGCGTCCCGAGCGATACTGAGCGAAGCAAGTGCGTCGAGCA
GTGCCCGCTTGTTCCTGAAATGCCAGTAAAGCGCTGGCTGCTGAACCCCCAGCCGGAACTGACCCCACAA
GGCCCTAGCGTTTGCAATGCACCAGGTCATCATTGACCCAGGCGTGTTCCACCAGGCCGCTGCCTCGCAA
CTCTTCGCAGGCTTCGCCGACCTGCTCGCGCCACTTCTTCACGCGGGTGGAATCCGATCCGCACATGAGG
CGGAAGGTTTCCAGCTTGAGCGGGTACGGCTCCCGGTGCGAGCTGAAATAGTCGAACATCCGTCGGGCCG
TCGGCGACAGCTTGCGGTACTTCTCCCATATGAATTTCGTGTAGTGGTCGCCAGCAAACAGCACGACGAT
TTCCTCGTCGATCAGGACCTGGCAACGGGACGTTTTCTTGCCACGGTCCAGGACGCGGAAGCGGTGCAGC
AGCGACACCGATTCCAGGTGCCCAACGCGGTCGGACGTGAAGCCCATCGCCGTCGCCTGTAGGCGCGACA
GGCATTCCTCGGCCTTCGTGTAATACCGGCCATTGATCGACCAGCCCAGGTCCTGGCAAAGCTCGTAGAA
CGTGAAGGTGATCGGCTCGCCGATAGGGGTGCGCTTCGCGTACTCCAACACCTGCTGCCACACCAGTTCG
TCATCGTCGGCCCGCAGCTCGACGCCGGTGTAGGTGATCTTCACGTCCTTGTTGACGTGGAAAATGACCT
TGTTTTGCAGCGCCTCGCGCGGGATTTTCTTGTTGCGCGTGGTGAACAGGGCAGAGCGGGCCGTGTCGTT
TGGCATCGCTCGCATCGTGTCCGGCCACGGCGCAATATCGAACAAGGAAAGCTGCATTTCCTTGATCTGC
TGCTTCGTGTGTTTCAGCAACGCGGCCTGCTTGGCCTCGCTGACCTGTTTTGCCAGGTCCTCGCCGGCGG
TTTTTCGCTTCTTGGTCGTCATAGTTCCTCGCGTGTCGATGGTCATCGACTTCGCCAAACCTGCCGCCTC
CTGTTCGAGACGACGCGAACGCTCCACGGCGGCCGATGGCGCGGGCAGGGCAGGGGGAGCCAGTTGCACG
CTGTCGCGCTCGATCTTGGCCGTAGCTTGCTGGACCATCGAGCCGACGGACTGGAAGGTTTCGCGGGGCG
CACGCATGACGGTGCGGCTTGCGATGGTTTCGGCATCCTCGGCGGAAAACCCCGCGTCGATCAGTTCTTG
CCTGTATGCCTTCCGGTCAAACGTCCGATTCATTCACCCTCCTTGCGGGATTGCCCCGACTCACGCCGGG
GCAATGTGCCCTTATTCCTGATTTGACCCGCCTGGTGCCTTGGTGTCCAGATAATCCACCTTATCGGCAA
TGAAGTCGGTCCCGTAGACCGTCTGGCCGTCCTTCTCGTACTTGGTATTCCGAATCTTGCCCTGCACGAA
TACCAGCTCCGCGAAGTCGCTCTTCTTGATGGAGCGCATGGGGACGTGCTTGGCAATCACGCGCACCCCC
CGGCCGTTTTAGCGGCTAAAAAAGTCATGGCTCTGCCCTCGGGCGGACCACGCCCATCATGACCTTGCCA
AGCTCGTCCTGCTTCTCTTCGATCTTCGCCAGCAGGGCGAGGATCGTGGCATCACCGAACCGCGCCGTGC
GCGGGTCGTCGGTGAGCCAGAGTTTCAGCAGGCCGCCCAGGCGGCCCAGGTCGCCATTGATGCGGGCCAG
CTCGCGGACGTGCTCATAGTCCACGACGCCCGTGATTTTGTAGCCCTGGCCGACGGCCAGCAGGTAGGCC
TACAGGCTCATGCCGGCCGCCGCCGCCTTTTCCTCAATCGCTCTTCGTTCGTCTGGAAGGCAGTACACCT
TGATAGGTGGGCTGCCCTTCCTGGTTGGCTTGGTTTCATCAGCCATCCGCTTGCCCTCATCTGTTACGCC
GGCGGTAGCCGGCCAGCCTCGCAGAGCAGGATTCCCGTTGAGCACCGCCAGGTGCGAATAAGGGACAGTG
AAGAAGGAACACCCGCTCGCGGGTGGGCCTACTTCACCTATCCTGCCCGGCTGACGCCGTTGGATACACC
AAGGAAAGTCTACACGAACCCTTTGGCAAAATCCTGTATATCGTGCGAAAAAGGATGGATATACCGAAAA
AATCGCTATAATGACCCCGAAGCAGGGTTATGCAGCGGAAAAGATCCGTCGACCCTTTCCGACGCTCACC
GGGCTGGTTGCCCTCGCCGCTGGGCTGGCGGCCGTCTATGGCCCTGCAAACGCGCCAGAAACGCCGTCGA
AGCCGTGTGCGAGACACCGCGGCCGCCGGCGTTGTGGATACCTCGCGGAAAACTTGGCCCTCACTGACAG
ATGAGGGGCGGACGTTGACACTTGAGGGGCCGACTCACCCGGCGCGGCGTTGACAGATGAGGGGCAGGCT
CGATTTCGGCCGGCGACGTGGAGCTGGCCAGCCTCGCAAATCGGCGAAAACGCCTGATTTTACGCGAGTT
TCCCACAGATGATGTGGACAAGCCTGGGGATAAGTGCCCTGCGGTATTGACACTTGAGGGGCGCGACTAC
TGACAGATGAGGGGCGCGATCCTTGACACTTGAGGGGCAGAGTGCTGACAGATGAGGGGCGCACCTATTG
ACATTTGAGGGGCTGTCCACAGGCAGAAAATCCAGCATTTGCAAGGGTTTCCGCCCGTTTTTCGGCCACC
GCTAACCTGTCTTTTAACCTGCTTTTAAACCAATATTTATAAACCTTGTTTTTAACCAGGGCTGCGCCCT
GTGCGCGTGACCGCGCACGCCGAAGGGGGGTGCCCCCCCTTCTCGAACCCTCCCGGCCCGCTAACGCGGG
CCTCCCATCCCCCCAGGGGCTGCGCCCCTCGGCCGCGAACGGCCTCACCCCAAAAATGGCAGCCAAGCTG
ACCACTTCTGCGCTCGGCCCTTCCGGCTGGCTGGTTTATTGCTGATAAATCTGGAGCCGGTGAGCGTGGG
TCTCGCGGTATCATTGCAGCACTGGGGCCAGATGGTAAGCCCTCCCGTATCGTAGTTATCTACACGACGG
GGAGTCAGGCAACTATGGATGAACGAAATAGACAGATCGCTGAGATAGGTGCCTCACTGATTAAGCATTG
GTAACTGTCAGACCAAGTTTACTCATATATACTTTAGATTGATTTAAAACTTCATTTTTAATTTAAAAGG
ATCTAGGTGAAGATCCTTTTTGATAATCTCATGACCAAAATCCCTTAACGTGAGTTTTCGTTCCACTGAG
CGTCAGACCCCGTAGAAAAGATCAAAGGATCTTCTTGAGATCCTTTTTTTCTGCGCGTAATCTGCTGCTT
GCAAACAAAAAAACCACCGCTACCAGCGGTGGTTTGTTTGCCGGATCAAGAGCTACCAACTCTTTTTCCG
AAGGTAACTGGCTTCAGCAGAGCGCAGATACCAAATACTGTTCTTCTAGTGTAGCCGTAGTTAGGCCACC
ACTTCAAGAACTCTGTAGCACCGCCTACATACCTCGCTCTGCTAATCCTGTTACCAGTGGCTGCTGCCAG
TGGCGATAAGTCGTGTCTTACCGGGTTGGACTCAAGACGATAGTTACCGGATAAGGCGCAGCGGTCGGGC
TGAACGGGGGGTTCGTGCACACAGCCCAGCTTGGAGCGAACGACCTACACCGAACTGAGATACCTACAGC
GTGAGCTATGAGAAAGCGCCACGCTTCCCGAAGGGAGAAAGGCGGACAGGTATCCGGTAAGCGGCAGGGT
CGGAACAGGAGAGCGCACGAGGGAGCTTCCAGGGGGAAACGCCTGGTATCTTTATAGTCCTGTCGGGTTT
CGCCACCTCTGACTTGAGCGTCGATTTTTGTGATGCTCGTCAGGGGGGCGGAGCCTATGGAAAAACGCCA
GCAACGCGGCCTTTTTACGGTTCCTGGCCTTTTGCTGGCCTTTTGCTCACATGTTCTTTCCTGCGTTATC
CCCTGATTCTGTGGATAACCGTATTACCGCCTTTGAGTGAGCTGATACCGCTCGCCGCAGCCGAACGACC
GAGCGCAGCGAGTCAGTGAGCGAGGAAGCGGAAGAGCGCCCAATACGCAAACCGCCTCTCCCCGCGCGTT
GGCCGATTCATTAATGCAGCTGGCACGACAGGTTTCCCGACTGGAAAGCGGGCAGTGAGCGCAACGCAAT
TAATGTGAGTTAGCTCACTCATTAGGCACCCCAGGCTTTACACTTTATGCTTCCGGCTCGTATGTTGTGT
GGAATTGTGAGCGGATAACAATTTCACACAGGAAACAGCTATGACCATGATTACGCCAAGCTAGCTTCCC
GCTTGGTCGGGCCGCTTCGCGAGGGCCCGTTGACGACAACGGTGCGATGGGTCCCGGCCCCGGTCAAGAC
GATGCCAATACGTTGCGACACTACGCCTTGGCACTTTTAGAATTGCCTTATCGTCCTGATAAGAAATGTC
CGACCAGCTAAAGACATCGCGTCCAATCAAAGCCTAGAAAATATAGGCGAAGGGACGCTAATAAGTCTTT
CATAAGACCGCGCAAATCTAAAAATATCCTTAGATTCACGATGCGGCACTTCGGATGACTTCCGAGCGAG
CCTGGAACCTCAGAAAAACGTCTGAGAGATACCGCGGATCTCACACAGGAAATTTC
