>Addgene plasmid #158871 | JGI_018387 | depositor partial sequence | sequence record 306581 | gene insert with vector overlaps
GACTTGTCGGAGGAATCCTCTAGAAATAATTTTGTTTAACTTTAAGAAGGAGATATACCATGAAGTTCGA
GAAGCTGGGCTTGGGTATCGGTCTCACGGCCGCGCTGCTCCTCGCCCCGGTGTCCGTGATGGCGGACCAG
TCCGCGTCCGCCGAAATCGACGAGCGCGCCAAGGACCCCGACCTGTGGCCGGCCCCCGGCCGCGATAACC
AGCTCACGCGGCACTCCCCGCTCAAGGACATCAACACCGAAAACGTGGGCAAGCTGGGCATGATCTGGGC
CCAGTCCATGAACTCGCTCCGCGGCCAAGAGGGGCAGCCCATCGTGATCAAGCTCGAGGATGGAACCCCG
ATGATGTACTTCGTCTCGGGCTGCCCGTCGATGCCCCTGTGCAATGTCGTGCAAGCCCTGGATCTGACAG
ACCCCGATAACCCGAAGCAGATCTGGAACTACGTCAAGAAGACGGACCGGGACGAGTCCGCCATTCCGCG
CGCCTGCTGCGACACCGTGAACCGCGGCCTGAATTACGCTAAGGGTAAGGTGGTCTTCCACACCCTCGAC
GGCTTCGTGATCGCGCTGGACGGCAAGACCGGCAAGGAAATCTGGACCGTGAAGCACGCCTACCCCGAGC
ACGGCGAGACCCACACGGGCCCGACCATGATCGCCGAGAACCTCGTCCTCGCAGGCTTCGGCGGTGACGA
ATTCGCCGCACGCGGCCGCATCACGGCCTACAACATCGAGGACGGCAGCGAAGTGTGGTCCTGCCATAGC
ACCGGCTCGGATAAGGATGTGTGCCTCACCGCCGACACCAACAAGGCCAACCCCCATTACGGCTCGTACG
GCAAGGACCTCGGCGTCGTGACCTACCCGAAGGACGAGTGGAAGATCGGCGGCGGTTCCCCGTGGGCCTG
GTTCTCTTACGATCCGGAGCTCAAGATGATCTACTACTCCACCGGAAACCCAGGCCACTGGTCGCCGGGC
CTGCGATGCGGACTGGAAGGCGAAGACCACACCCACGAGAAGTGCAACGAGTTCGACCCGGACTTGACCT
CCGGCAAATTCGACAACAAGTGGTCCATGACGATCTTCGGGCGGAAGGTGGACACCGGCGAGGCTGTCTT
CGCCTACCAGATGACCCCCTTCGATCAGTGGGACTACGACGGAGTCAACGAGAACATCCTTGTCAACATG
GAGGTCGACGGCAAGGACCGCAAAACCCTCGTCCACTTCGATCGCAATGGCTTCGCGTACGTGTTGGACC
GGGTGGACGGCACCTTGCTGCGCGCGAACAAGTTCGTCACGGTCGATTGGGCGGAGAAGGTGGACCTCAA
GACCGGCCGCCCTATCAAGGTCAAGGAGCACTCCCCCTTCGATATCGGCGTCAACACCTCCGCCTGCCCG
TCCGCCATGGGCGGGAAGGACCAGCAGCCGTGCGCCATCGACCCGAAGGAAGGCAACATCGCGTACTGCC
CCACGAACAATTGGTGCATGGAGGATGAGCCGCAGGAGCGCACCCACACCCAGCAGGGCACCGTCTACGT
GTTCGCCAACGTCTACATGTACCCGGAGAAGCCGGGCGTTACAGGCAAGTTCAAGAAATTCGACGTCCTC
ACCGGAAAGACCCTGTGGGAGATCCCCGACCCGTATCCGAACTGGGGCGGTGCCGCGGTGACCGACGGAG
GCCTGGTGTTCTACGGCTCATTGGGCGGGGACTTCCGGGCGGTCGATAGGAAGACGGGCAAGGTCCTGTG
GAGCCGGAAGCTCGGCAGCGGGATCATCGGCAACCCGATCACCTACAAGATCGATGGCAAGCAGTATGTG
AGCGTCCATTCGGGCATCGGCGGCTGGATTGGCCTTCCTGTCACAGCCGGCCTCGATATGAGCGACAAGT
TCGGCGCCATCGGCGCGACCGCCATGGCGAAGGCCACCGGCCTGTCGAATATCCCGCAGGGTGGCACCGT
CACCACGTTCCGCCTGCTTGACGCCGAAAACCTCTATTTTCAGGGACATCATCACCATCACCATCACCAC
TGACAGCT
